>Addgene plasmid #21278 | Axin2 full length cDNA | addgene partial sequence | sequence record 27114 | 21278 with SP6
GACCATCGATTTAAGCTATGGAGCAAAAGCTCATTTCTGAAGAGGACTTGAATGAAATGGAGCAAAAGCT
CATTTCTGAAGAGGACTTGAATGAAATGGAGCAAAAGCTCATTTCTGAAGAGGACTTGAATGAAATGGAG
CAAAAGCTCATTTCTGAAGAGGACTTGAATGAAATGGAGCAAAAGCTCATTTCTGAAGAGGACTTGAATG
AAATGGAGAGCTTGGGCGACCTCACCATGGAGCAAAAGCTCATTTCTGAAGAGGACTTGAATTCAAGGAT
CGAATTCCAAAAAAGCAAAACAAAATCCAAACTCAGTGAGACGCTCTCCCTCACCATGAGTAGCGCCGTG
TTAGTGACTCTCCTTCCAGATCCCAGCAGCAGCTTCCGCGAGGATGCTCCGCGGCCCCCGGTTCCGGGAG
AAGAAGGGGAGACCCCACCGTGTCAGCCTAGTGTGGGCAAGGTCCAGTCCACCAAACCTATGCCCGTTTC
CTCTAATGCTAGGCGGAATGAAGATGGACTGGGGGAGCCCGAGGGGCGGGCCTCCCCCGATTCCCCTTTG
ACCAGGTGGACCAAGTCTTTACACTCCTTGTTGGGTGACCAGGATGGTGCATACCTCTTCCGGACTTTCC
TGGAGAGGGAGAAATGTGTGGATACGCTGGACTTCTGGTTTGCTTGTAATGGGTTCAGGCAGATGAACCT
GAAGGATACCAAACTTTGCGAGTGGCCAAAGCATCT
