>Addgene plasmid #21278 | Axin2 full length cDNA | addgene partial sequence | sequence record 27115 | 21278 with T7
CCTCTAGAGTCGACCTGCAGGCATGCAAGCTTGAGTATTCTATAGTGTCACCTAAATACNCTTGGCGTAA
TCATGGTCATAGCTGTTTCCTGTGTGAAATTGTTATCCGCTCACAATTCCACACAACATACGAGCCGGAA
GCATAAAGTGTAAAGCCTGGGGTGCCTAATGAGTGAGCTAACTCACATTAATTGCGTTGCGCTCACTGCC
CGCTTTCCAGTCGGGAAACCTGTCGTGCCAGCTGCATTAATGAATCGGCCAACGCGCGGGGAGAGGCGGT
TTGCGTATTGGGCGCTCTTCCGCTTCCTCGCTCACTGACTCGCTGCGCTCGGTCGTTCGGCTGCGGCGAG
CGGTATCAGCTCACTCAAAGGCGGTAATACGGTTATCCACAGAATCAGGGGATAACGCAGGAAAGAACAT
GTGAGCAAAAGGCCAGCAAAAGGCCAGGAACCGTAAAAAGGCCGCGTTGCTGGCGTTTTTCCATAGGCTC
CGCCCCCCTGACGAGCATCACAAAAATCGACGCTCAAGTCAGAGGTGGCGAAACCCGACAGGACTATAAA
GATACCAGGCGTTTCCCCCTGGAAGCTCCCTCGTGCGCTCTCCTGTCACC
