[The description below was written by a language model from this plasmid's Addgene catalogue record.]
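Description:
Axin2 full length cDNA is a bacterial plasmid carrying the complete cDNA of mouse (M. musculus) Axin2, also known as Axil or Conductin. The record does not name the vector backbone, so the vector type, origin of replication and copy number are not documented. It does state that the plasmid is propagated in a standard E. coli cloning strain under ampicillin selection and that the insert was introduced by restriction enzyme cloning. The recommended sequencing primers are T7 at the 5′ end and T3 at the 3′ end. This implies that the insert is flanked by these two phage promoter sequences, as in many general-purpose cloning and in vitro transcription vectors, though that is an inference and not a stated fact. No mammalian promoter, epitope tag, reporter or eukaryotic selection marker is listed, and no feature table is available to confirm the surrounding elements.

Axin2 encodes a scaffold protein that acts as a negative regulator of Wnt/β-catenin signalling. The associated publication reports that its transcription is itself induced by Wnt/β-catenin/Tcf activity, which places it in a negative feedback loop on the pathway. The plasmid is best regarded as a source clone for the full-length coding sequence, for example as a template for subcloning into expression vectors. If the T7 and T3 promoters are indeed present, it could also serve to generate sense or antisense RNA such as hybridisation probes. The record does not state a specific intended application beyond providing the full-length cDNA.
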