Addgene plasmid #21278: Axin2 full length cDNA
Depositing lab: Frank Costantini. Depositing organization: Columbia University. Publication: Wnt/beta-catenin/Tcf signaling induces the transcription of Axin2, a negative regulator of the signaling pathway. Jho EH, Zhang T, Domon C, Joo CK, Freund JN, Costantini F. Mol Cell Biol. 2002 Feb . 22(4):1172-83. 10.1128/MCB.22.4.1172-1183.2002 PubMed 11809808.
Backbone
  Vector backbone: n/a
Growth in bacteria
  Bacterial resistance: Ampicillin, 100 μg/mL
  Growth temperature: 37°C
  Growth strain: DH5alpha
  Copy number: Unknown
Gene/Insert
  Gene/Insert name: Axin2
  Species: M. musculus (mouse)
  Entrez Gene: Axin2 (a.k.a. A, Axi1, Axil, Condu, Conductin)
  Cloning method: Restriction Enzyme
  Sequencing primers: 5′ T7; 3′ T3
Terms and licenses: Academic/Nonprofit Terms; Industry Terms: Not Available to Industry
Depositor comments: Full-length Axin2 cDNA. Tong clone #99.
How to cite: Axin2 full length cDNA was a gift from Frank Costantini (Addgene plasmid # 21278 ; http://n2t.net/addgene:21278 ; RRID:Addgene_21278)
